>Addgene plasmid #225349 | aTY65_pTRE_Wnt3a_IRES_tagBFP2_WPRE | addgene full sequence | sequence record 449450 | Addgene NGS Result
CTGATGAGACGAACGGCCCTTTCGTCTTCACTCGAGTTTACTCCCTATCAGTGATAGAGAACGTATGAAG
AGTTTACTCCCTATCAGTGATAGAGAACGTATGCAGACTTTACTCCCTATCAGTGATAGAGAACGTATAA
GGAGTTTACTCCCTATCAGTGATAGAGAACGTATGACCAGTTTACTCCCTATCAGTGATAGAGAACGTAT
CTACAGTTTACTCCCTATCAGTGATAGAGAACGTATATCCAGTTTACTCCCTATCAGTGATAGAGAACGT
ATGTCGAGGTAGGCGTGTACGGTGGGCGCCTATAAAAGCAGAGCTCGTTTAGTGAACCGTCAGATCGCCT
GGAGCAATTCCACAACACTTTTGTCTTATACTTACGCGTCTGCAGGATATCAAGCTTGCGGTACCGCGGG
CCCGGGATCTATGGCTCCTCTCGGATACCTCTTAGTGCTCTGCAGCCTGAAGCAGGCTCTGGGCAGCTAC
CCGATCTGGTGGTCCTTGGCTGTGGGACCCCAGTACTCCTCTCTGAGCACTCAGCCCATTCTCTGTGCCA
GCATCCCAGGCCTGGTACCGAAGCAGCTGCGCTTCTGCAGGAACTACGTGGAGATCATGCCCAGCGTGGC
TGAGGGTGTCAAAGCGGGCATCCAGGAGTGCCAGCACCAGTTCCGAGGCCGGCGTTGGAACTGCACCACC
GTCAGCAACAGCCTGGCCATCTTTGGCCCTGTTCTGGACAAAGCCACCCGGGAGTCAGCCTTTGTCCATG
CCATCGCCTCCGCTGGAGTAGCTTTCGCAGTGACACGCTCCTGTGCAGAGGGATCAGCTGCTATCTGTGG
GTGCAGCAGCCGCCTCCAGGGCTCCCCAGGCGAGGGCTGGAAGTGGGGCGGCTGTAGTGAGGACATTGAA
TTTGGAGGAATGGTATCTCGGGAGTTTGCCGATGCCAGGGAGAACCGGCCGGATGCCCGCTCTGCCATGA
ACCGTCACAACAATGAGGCTGGGCGCCAGGCCATCGCCAGTCACATGCACCTCAAGTGCAAATGCCACGG
GCTATCTGGCAGCTGTGAAGTGAAGACCTGCTGGTGGTCGCAGCCGGACTTCCGCACCATCGGGGATTTC
CTCAAGGACAAGTATGACAGTGCCTCGGAGATGGTGGTAGAGAAACACCGAGAGTCTCGTGGCTGGGTGG
AGACACTGAGGCCACGTTACACGTACTTCAAGGTGCCGACAGAACGCGACCTGGTCTACTACGAGGCCTC
ACCCAACTTCTGCGAACCTAACCCCGAAACCGGCTCCTTCGGGACGCGTGACCGCACCTGCAATGTGAGC
TCGCATGGCATAGATGGGTGCGACCTGTTGTGCTGCGGGCGCGGGCATAACGCGCGCACTGAGCGACGGA
GGGAGAAATGCCACTGTGTTTTCCATTGGTGCTGCTACGTCAGCTGCCAGGAGTGCACACGTGTCTATGA
CGTGCACACCTGCAAGGGTTCTTAAGATCCTTGACTTGCGGCCCCCCTCTCCCTCCCCCCCCCCTAACGT
TACTGGCCGAAGCCGCTTGGAATAAGGCCGGTGTGCGTTTGTCTATATGTTATTTTCCACCATATTGCCG
TCTTTTGGCAATGTGAGGGCCCGGAAACCTGGCCCTGTCTTCTTGACGAGCATTCCTAGGGGTCTTTCCC
CTCTCGCCAAAGGAATGCAAGGTCTGTTGAATGTCGTGAAGGAAGCAGTTCCTCTGGAAGCTTCTTGAAG
ACAAACAACGTCTGTAGCGACCCTTTGCAGGCAGCGGAACCCCCCACCTGGCGACAGGTGCCTCTGCGGC
CAAAAGCCACGTGTATAAGATACACCTGCAAAGGCGGCACAACCCCAGTGCCACGTTGTGAGTTGGATAG
TTGTGGAAAGAGTCAAATGGCTCTCCTCAAGCGTATTCAACAAGGGGCTGAAGGATGCCCAGAAGGTACC
CCATTGTATGGGATCTGATCTGGGGCCTCGGTGCACATGCTTTACATGTGTTTAGTCGAGGTTAAAAAAA
CGTCTAGGCCCCCCGAACCACGGGGACGTGGTTTTCCTTTGAAAAACACGATGATAAATGAGCGCTGGCG
GACCACCATGGGATCCAGCGAGCTGATTAAGGAGAACATGCACATGAAGCTGTACATGGAGGGCACCGTG
GACAACCATCACTTCAAGTGCACATCCGAGGGCGAAGGCAAGCCCTACGAGGGCACCCAGACCATGAGAA
TCAAGGTGGTCGAGGGCGGCCCTCTCCCCTTCGCCTTCGACATCCTGGCTACTAGCTTCCTCTACGGCAG
CAAGACCTTCATCAACCACACCCAGGGCATCCCCGACTTCTTCAAGCAGTCCTTCCCTGAGGGCTTCACA
TGGGAGAGAGTCACCACATACGAAGACGGGGGCGTGCTGACCGCTACCCAGGACACCAGCCTCCAGGACG
GCTGCCTCATCTACAACGTCAAGATCAGAGGGGTGAACTTCACATCCAACGGCCCTGTGATGCAGAAGAA
AACACTCGGCTGGGAGGCCTTCACCGAAACGCTGTACCCCGCTGACGGCGGCCTGGAAGGCAGAAACGAC
ATGGCCCTGAAGCTCGTGGGCGGGAGCCATCTGATCGCAAACATCAAGACCACATATAGATCCAAGAAAC
CCGCTAAGAACCTCAAGATGCCTGGCGTCTACTATGTGGACTACAGACTGGAAAGAATCAAGGAGGCCAA
CAACGAAACCTACGTCGAGCAGCACGAGGTGGCAGTGGCCAGATACTGCGACCTCCCTAGCAAACTGGGG
CACAAGCTTAATTAATGGCGCTTATCGATAATCAACCTCTGGATTACAAAATTTGTGAAAGATTGACTGG
TATTCTTAACTATGTTGCTCCTTTTACGCTATGTGGATACGCTGCTTTAATGCCTTTGTATCATGCTATT
GCTTCCCGTATGGCTTTCATTTTCTCCTCCTTGTATAAATCCTGGTTGCTGTCTCTTTATGAGGAGTTGT
GGCCCGTTGTCAGGCAACGTGGCGTGGTGTGCACTGTGTTTGCTGACGCAACCCCCACTGGTTGGGGCAT
TGCCACCACCTGTCAGCTCCTTTCCGGGACTTTCGCTTTCCCCCTCCCTATTGCCACGGCGGAACTCATC
GCCGCCTGCCTTGCCCGCTGCTGGACAGGGGCTCGGCTGTTGGGCACTGACAATTCCGTGGTGTTGTCGG
GGAAATCATCGTCCTTTCCTTGGCTGCTCGCCTGTGTTGCCACCTGGATTCTGCGCGGGACGTCCTTCTG
CTACGTCCCTTCGGCCCTCAATCCAGCGGACCTTCCTTCCCGCGGCCTGCTGCCGGCTCTGCGGCCTCTT
CCGCGTCTTCGCCTTCGCCCTCAGACGAGTCGGATCTCCCTTTGGGCCGCCTCCCCGCATGCTGCGTCTC
AAGCATACACGATACCGTCGACCTCGAGGGAATTAATTCGAGCTCGGTACCTTTAAGACCAATGACTTAC
AAGGCAGCTGTAGATCTTAGCCACTTTTTAAAAGAAAAGGGGGGACTGGAAGGGCTAATTCACTCCCAAC
GAAGACAAGATCTGCTTTTTGCTTGTACTGGGTTTCTCTGGTTAGACCAGATCTGAGCCTGGGAGCTCTC
TGGCTAACTAGGGAACCCACTGCTTAAGCCTCAATAAAGCTTGCCTTGAGTGCTTCAAGTAGTGTGTGCC
CGTCTGTTGTGTGACTCTGGTAACTAGAGATCCCTCAGACCCTTTTAGTCAGTGTGGAAAATCTCTAGCA
GCATCTAGAATTAATTCCGTGTATTCTATAGTGTCACCTAAATCGTATGTGTATGATACATAAGGTTATG
TATTAATTGTAGCCGCGTTCTAACGACAATATGTACAAGCCTAATTGTGTAGCATCTGGCTTACTGAAGC
AGACCCTATCATCTCTCTCGTAAACTGCCGTCAGAGTCGGTTTGGTTGGACGAACCTTCTGAGTTTCTGG
TAACGCCGTCCCGCACCCGGAAATGGTCAGCGAACCAATCAGCAGGGTCATCGCTAGCCAGATCCTCTAC
GCCGGACGCATCGTGGCCGGCATCACCGGCGCCACAGGTGCGGTTGCTGGCGCCTATATCGCCGACATCA
CCGATGGGGAAGATCGGGCTCGCCACTTCGGGCTCATGAGCGCTTGTTTCGGCGTGGGTATGGTGGCAGG
CCCCGTGGCCGGGGGACTGTTGGGCGCCATCTCCTTGCATGCACCATTCCTTGCGGCGGCGGTGCTCAAC
GGCCTCAACCTACTACTGGGCTGCTTCCTAATGCAGGAGTCGCATAAGGGAGAGCGTCGAATGGTGCACT
CTCAGTACAATCTGCTCTGATGCCGCATAGTTAAGCCAGCCCCGACACCCGCCAACACCCGCTGACGCGC
CCTGACGGGCTTGTCTGCTCCCGGCATCCGCTTACAGACAAGCTGTGACCATCTCCGGGAGCTGCATGTG
TCAGAGGTTTTCACCGTCATCACCGAAACGCGCGAGATGAAAGGGCCTCGTGATACGCCTATTTTTATAG
GTTAATGTCATGATAATAATGGTTTCTTAGACGTCAGGTGGCACTTTTCGGGGAAATGTGCCGAGCGGCC
GCACGGTTATCCACAGAATCAGGGGATAACGCAGGAAAGAACATGTGAGCAAAAGGCCAGCAAAAGGCCA
GGAACCGTAAAAAGGCCGCGTTGCTGGCGTTTTTCCATAGGCTCCGCCCCCCTGACGAGCATCACAAAAA
TCGACGCTCAAGTCAGAGGTGGCGAAACCCGACAGGACTATAAAGATACCAGGCGTTTCCCCCTGGAAGC
TCCCTCGTGCGCTCTCCTGTTCCGACCCTGCCGCTTACCGGATACCTGTCCGCCTTTCTCCCTTCGGGAA
GCGTGGCGCTTTCTCATAGCTCACGCTGTAGGTATCTCAGTTCGGTGTAGGTCGTTCGCTCCAAGCTGGG
CTGTGTGCACGAACCCCCCGTTCAGCCCGACCGCTGCGCCTTATCCGGTAACTATCGTCTTGAGTCCAAC
CCGGTAAGACACGACTTATCGCCACTGGCAGCAGCCACTGGTAACAGGATTAGCAGAGCGAGGTATGTAG
GCGGTGCTACAGAGTTCTTGAAGTGGTGGCCTAACTACGGCTACACTAGAAGAACAGTATTTGGTATCTG
CGCTCTGCTGAAGCCAGTTACCTTCGGAAAAAGAGTTGGTAGCTCTTGATCCGGCAAACAAACCACCGCT
GGTAGCGGTGGTTTTTTTGTTTGCAAGCAGCAGATTACGCGCAGAAAAAAAGGATCTCAAGAAGATCCTT
TGATCTTTTCTACGGGGTCTGACGCTCAGTGGAACGAAAACTCACGTTAAGGGATTTTGGTCATGACTGA
TCCTTCAACTCAGCAAAAGTTCGATTTATTCAACAAAGCCACGTTGTGTCTCAAAATCTCTGATGTTACA
TTGCACAAGATAAAAATATATCATCATGAACAATAAAACTGTCTGCTTACATAAACAGTAATACAAGGGG
TGTTATGAGCCATATTCAACGGGAAACGTCTTGCTCCAGGCCGCGATTAAATTCCAACATGGATGCTGAT
TTATATGGGTATAAATGGGCTCGCGATAATGTCGGGCAATCAGGTGCGACAATCTATCGATTGTATGGGA
AGCCCGATGCGCCAGAGTTGTTTCTGAAACATGGCAAAGGTAGCGTTGCCAATGATGTTACAGATGAGAT
GGTCAGACTAAACTGGCTGACGGAATTTATGCCTCTTCCGACCATCAAGCATTTTATCCGTACTCCTGAT
GATGCATGGTTACTCACCACTGCGATCCCCGGGAAAACAGCATTCCAGGTATTAGAAGAATATCCTGATT
CAGGTGAAAATATTGTTGATGCGCTGGCAGTGTTCCTGCGCCGGTTGCATTCGATTCCTGTTTGTAATTG
TCCTTTTAACAGCGATCGCGTATTTCGCCTCGCTCAGGCGCAATCACGAATGAATAACGGTTTGGTTGAT
GCGAGTGATTTTGATGACGAGCGTAATGGCTGGCCTGTTGAACAAGTCTGGAAAGAAATGCATAAGCTTT
TGCCATTCTCACCGGATTCAGTCGTCACTCATGGTGATTTCTCACTTGATAACCTTATTTTTGACGAGGG
GAAATTAATAGGTTGTATTGATGTTGGACGAGTCGGAATCGCAGACCGATACCAGGATCTTGCCATCCTA
TGGAACTGCCTCGGTGAGTTTTCTCCTTCATTACAGAAACGGCTTTTTCAAAAATATGGTATTGATAATC
CTGATATGAATAAATTGCAGTTTCATTTGATGCTCGATGAGTTTTTCTAATCAGAATTGGTTAATTGGTT
GTAACACGCGGCCGCCAATTTTTTACGGTTCCTGGCCTTTTGCTGGCCTTTTGCTCACATGTTCTTTCCT
GCGTTATCCCCTGATTCTGTGGATAACCGTATTACCGCCTTTGAGTGAGCTGATACCGCTCGCCGCAGCC
GAACGACCGAGCGCAGCGAGTCAGTGAGCGAGGAAGCGGAAGAGCGCCCAATACGCAAACCGCCTCTCCC
CGCGCGTTGGCCGATTCATTAATGCAGCTGTGGAATGTGTGTCAGTTAGGGTGTGGAAAGTCCCCAGGCT
CCCCAGCAGGCAGAAGTATGCAAAGCATGCATCTCAATTAGTCAGCAACCAGGTGTGGAAAGTCCCCAGG
CTCCCCAGCAGGCAGAAGTATGCAAAGCATGCATCTCAATTAGTCAGCAACCATAGTCCCGCCCCTAACT
CCGCCCATCCCGCCCCTAACTCCGCCCAGTTCCGCCCATTCTCCGCCCCATGGCTGACTAATTTTTTTTA
TTTATGCAGAGGCCGAGGCCGCCTCGGCCTCTGAGCTATTCCAGAAGTAGTGAGGAGGCTTTTTTGGAGG
CCTAGGCTTTTGCAAAAAGCTTGGACACAAGACAGGCTTGCGAGATATGTTTGAGAATACCACTTTATCC
CGCGTCAGGGAGAGGCAGTGCGTAAAAAGACGCGGACTCATGTGAAATACTGGTTTTTAGTGCGCCAGAT
CTCTATAATCTCGCGCAACCTATTTTCCCCTCGAACACTTTTTAAGCCGTAGATAAACAGGCTGGGACAC
TTCACATGAGCGAAAAATACATCGTCACCTGGGACATGTTGCAGATCCATGCACGTAAACTCGCAAGCCG
ACTGATGCCTTCTGAACAATGGAAAGGCATTATTGCCGTAAGCCGTGGCGGTCTGTACCGGGTGCGTTAC
TGGCGCGTGAACTGGGTATTCGTCATGTCGATACCGTTTGTATTTCCAGCTACGATCACGACAACCAGCG
CGAGCTTAAAGTGCTGAAACGCGCAGAAGGCGATGGCGAAGGCTTCATCGTTATTGATGACCTGGTGGAT
ACCGGTGGTACTGCGGTTGCGATTCGTGAAATGTATCCAAAAGCGCACTTTGTCACCATCTTCGCAAAAC
CGGCTGGTCGTCCGCTGGTTGATGACTATGTTGTTGATATCCCGCAAGATACCTGGATTGAACAGCCGTG
GGATATGGGCGTCGTATTCGTCCCGCCAATCTCCGGTCGCTAATCTTTTCAACGCCTGGCACTGCCGGGC
GTTGTTCTTTTTAACTTCAGGCGGGTTACAATAGTTTCCAGTAAGTATTCTGGAGGCTGCATCCATGACA
CAGGCAAACCTGAGCGAAACCCTGTTCAAACCCCGCTTTAAACATCCTGAAACCTCGACGCTAGTCCGCC
GCTTTAATCACGGCGCACAACCGCCTGTGCAGTCGGCCCTTGATGGTAAAACCATCCCTCACTGGTATCG
CATGATTAACCGTCTGATGTGGATCTGGCGCGGCATTGACCCACGCGAAATCCTCGACGTCCAGGCACGT
ATTGTGATGAGCGATGCCGAACGTACCGACGATGATTTATACGATACGGTGATTGGCTACCGTGGCGGCA
ACTGGATTTATGAGTGGGCCCCGGATCTTTGTGAAGGAACCTTACTTCTGTGGTGTGACATAATTGGACA
AACTACCTACAGAGATTTAAAGCTCTAAGGTAAATATAAAATTTTTAAGTGTATAATGTGTTAAACTACT
GATTCTAATTGTTTGTGTATTTTAGATTCCAACCTATGGAACTGATGAATGGGAGCAGTGGTGGAATGCC
TTTAATGAGGAAAACCTGTTTTGCTCAGAAGAAATGCCATCTAGTGATGATGAGGCTACTGCTGACTCTC
AACATTCTACTCCTCCAAAAAAGAAGAGAAAGGTAGAAGACCCCAAGGACTTTCCTTCAGAATTGCTAAG
TTTTTTGAGTCATGCTGTGTTTAGTAATAGAACTCTTGCTTGCTTTGCTATTTACACCACAAAGGAAAAA
GCTGCACTGCTATACAAGAAAATTATGGAAAAATATTCTGTAACCTTTATAAGTAGGCATAACAGTTATA
ATCATAACATACTGTTTTTTCTTACTCCACACAGGCATAGAGTGTCTGCTATTAATAACTATGCTCAAAA
ATTGTGTACCTTTAGCTTTTTAATTTGTAAAGGGGTTAATAAGGAATATTTGATGTATAGTGCCTTGACT
AGAGATCATAATCAGCCATACCACATTTGTAGAGGTTTTACTTGCTTTAAAAAACCTCCCACACCTCCCC
CTGAACCTGAAACATAAAATGAATGCAATTGTTGTTGTTAACTTGTTTATTGCAGCTTATAATGGTTACA
AATAAAGCAATAGCATCACAAATTTCACAAATAAAGCATTTTTTTCACTGCATTCTAGTTGTGGTTTGTC
CAAACTCATCAATGTATCTTATCATGTCTGGATCAACTGGATAACTCAAGCTAACCAAAATCATCCCAAA
CTTCCCACCCCATACCCTATTACCACTGCCAATTACCTGTGGTTTCATTTACTCTAAACCTGTGATTCCT
CTGAATTATTTTCATTTTAAAGAAATTGTATTTGTTAAATATGTACTACAAACTTAGTAGTTGGAAGGGC
TAATTCACTCCCAAAGAAGACAAGATATCCTTGATCTGTGGATCTACCACACACAAGGCTACTTCCCTGA
TTAGCAGAACTACACACCAGGGCCAGGGGTCAGATATCCACTGACCTTTGGATGGTGCTACAAGCTAGTA
CCAGTTGAGCCAGATAAGGTAGAAGAGGCCAATAAAGGAGAGAACACCAGCTTGTTACACCCTGTGAGCC
TGCATGGGATGGATGACCCGGAGAGAGAAGTGTTAGAGTGGAGGTTTGACAGCCGCCTAGCATTTCATCA
CGTGGCCCGAGAGCTGCATCCGGAGTACTTCAAGAACTGCTGATATCGAGCTTGCTACAAGGGACTTTCC
GCTGGGGACTTTCCAGGGAGGCGTGGCCTGGGCGGGACTGGGGAGTGGCGAGCCCTCAGATCCTGCATAT
AAGCAGCTGCTTTTTGCCTGTACTGGGACTCTCTGGTTAGACCAGATCTGAGCCTGGGAGCTCTCTGGCT
AACTAGGGAACCCACTGCTTAAGCCTCAATAAAGCTTGCCTTGAGTGCTTCAAGTAGTGTGTGCCCGTCT
GTTGTGTGACTCTGGTAACTAGAGATCCCTCAGACCCTTTTAGTCAGTGTGGAAAATCTCTAGCAGTGGC
GCCCGAACAGGGACTTGAAAGCGAAAGGGAAACCAGAGGAGCTCTCTCGACGCAGGACTCGGCTTGCTGA
AGCGCGCACGGCAAGAGGCGAGGGGCGGCGACTGGTGAGTACGCCAAAAATTTTGACTAGCGGAGGCTAG
AAGGAGAGAGATGGGTGCGAGAGCGTCAGTATTAAGCGGGGGAGAATTAGATCGCGATGGGAAAAAATTC
GGTTAAGGCCAGGGGGAAAGAAAAAATATAAATTAAAACATATAGTATGGGCAAGCAGGGAGCTAGAACG
ATTCGCAGTTAATCCTGGCCTGTTAGAAACATCAGAAGGCTGTAGACAAATACTGGGACAGCTACAACCA
TCCCTTCAGACAGGATCAGAAGAACTTAGATCATTATATAATACAGTAGCAACCCTCTATTGTGTGCATC
AAAGGATAGAGATAAAAGACACCAAGGAAGCTTTAGACAAGATAGAGGAAGAGCAAAACAAAAGTAAGAC
CACCGCACAGCAAGCGGCCGGCCGCTGATCTTCAGACCTGGAGGAGGAGATATGAGGGACAATTGGAGAA
GTGAATTATATAAATATAAAGTAGTAAAAATTGAACCATTAGGAGTAGCACCCACCAAGGCAAAGAGAAG
AGTGGTGCAGAGAGAAAAAAGAGCAGTGGGAATAGGAGCTTTGTTCCTTGGGTTCTTGGGAGCAGCAGGA
AGCACTATGGGCGCAGCGTCAATGACGCTGACGGTACAGGCCAGACAATTATTGTCTGGTATAGTGCAGC
AGCAGAACAATTTGCTGAGGGCTATTGAGGCGCAACAGCATCTGTTGCAACTCACAGTCTGGGGCATCAA
GCAGCTCCAGGCAAGAATCCTGGCTGTGGAAAGATACCTAAAGGATCAACAGCTCCTGGGGATTTGGGGT
TGCTCTGGAAAACTCATTTGCACCACTGCTGTGCCTTGGAATGCTAGTTGGAGTAATAAATCTCTGGAAC
AGATTTGGAATCACACGACCTGGATGGAGTGGGACAGAGAAATTAACAATTACACAAGCTTAATACACTC
CTTAATTGAAGAATCGCAAAACCAGCAAGAAAAGAATGAACAAGAATTATTGGAATTAGATAAATGGGCA
AGTTTGTGGAATTGGTTTAACATAACAAATTGGCTGTGGTATATAAAATTATTCATAATGATAGTAGGAG
GCTTGGTAGGTTTAAGAATAGTTTTTGCTGTACTTTCTATAGTGAATAGAGTTAGGCAGGGATATTCACC
ATTATCGTTTCAGACCCACCTCCCAACCCCGAGGGGACCCGACAGGCCCGAAGGAATAGAAGAAGAAGGT
GGAGAGAGAGACAGAGACAGATCCATTCGATTAGTGAACGGATCTCGACGGTATCGCCAAATGGCAGTAT
TCATCCACAATTTTAAAAGAAAAGGGGGGATTGGGGGGTACAGTGCAGGGGAAAGAATAGTAGACATAAT
AGCAACAGACATACAAACTAAAGAATTACAAAAACAAATTACAAAAATTCAAAATTTTCGGGTTTATTAC
AGGGACAGCAGAGATCCAGTTTGGCCCT
Features (pLannotate 1.2.2; 32 found; start..end, strand, type, name):
     34..383     +  promoter       TRE3GV promoter: 3rd-generation Tet-responsive promoter that can be activated by binding of Tet-On® 3G, optimized for retroviral and lentiviral vectors
    409..429     +  misc_feature   MCS (fragment): multiple cloning site
    431..1486    +  CDS            Wnt3a: WNT3A_MOUSE - Also known as Wnt-3a. Experimental evidence at protein level: Swiss-Prot protein existence level 1. Ligand for members of the frizzled family of seven transmembrane receptors (Probable). Functions in the canonical Wnt signaling pathway that results in activation of transcription factors of the TCF/LEF family (PubMed:26902720). Required for normal embryonic mesoderm development and formation of caudal somites (PubMed:8299937). Required for normal morphogenesis of the developing neural tube (PubMed:8299937). Mediates self-renewal of the stem cells at the bottom on intestinal crypts
   1625..2087    +  misc_feature   IRES: internal ribosome entry site (IRES) of the encephalomyocarditis virus (EMCV)
   2117..2815    +  CDS            TagBFP: monomeric blue fluorescent protein mammalian codon-optimized
   2830..3418    +  misc_feature   WPRE: woodchuck hepatitis virus posttranscriptional regulatory element
   3440..3460    +  misc_feature   MCS (fragment): pBluescript multiple cloning site
   3477..3545    +  CDS            nef (fragment): NEF_HV1Z2 - Experimental evidence at protein level: Swiss-Prot protein existence level 1. Extracellular Nef protein targets CD4(+) T-lymphocytes for apoptosis by interacting with CXCR4 surface receptors. From Human immunodeficiency virus type 1 group M subtype D (isolate Z2/CDC-Z34) (HIV-1).
   3547..3780    +  LTR            3' LTR (ΔU3): self-inactivating 3' long terminal repeat (LTR) from HIV-1
   3805..3823    -  promoter       SP6 promoter: promoter for bacteriophage SP6 RNA polymerase
   4051..4330    +  CDS            TcR (fragment): tetracycline efflux protein; tet; confers resistance to tetracycline
   4331..4379    -  misc_feature   bom (fragment): basis of mobility region from pBR322
   4481..4516    -  CDS            rop (fragment): Rop protein, which maintains plasmids at low copy number; rop
   4722..5310    -  rep_origin     ori: high-copy-number ColE1/pMB1/pBR322/pUC origin of replication
   5535..6350    +  CDS            KanR: aminoglycoside phosphotransferase; aph(3')-Ia; confers resistance to kanamycin in bacteria or G418 (Geneticin®) in eukaryotes
   6419..6552    +  rep_origin     RSF ori (fragment): Plasmids containing the RSF 1030 origin of replication can be propagated in E. coli cells that contain additional plasmids with compatible origins.
   6554..6610    +  CDS            lacI (fragment): lac repressor; lacI; The lac repressor binds to the lac operator to inhibit transcription in E. coli. This inhibition can be relieved by adding lactose or isopropyl-β-D-thiogalactopyranoside (IPTG).
   6617..6946    +  promoter       SV40 promoter: SV40 enhancer and early promoter
   7146..7265    +  CDS            gpt (fragment): XGPT_ECOLI - Also known as gpp, gxu. Experimental evidence at protein level: Swiss-Prot protein existence level 1. Purine salvage pathway enzyme that catalyzes the transfer of the ribosyl-5-phosphate group from 5-phospho-alpha-D-ribose 1- diphosphate (PRPP) to the N9 position of the 6-oxopurines guanine and xanthine to form the corresponding ribonucleotides GMP (guanosine 5'- monophosphate) and XMP (xanthosine 5'-monophosphate), with the release of PPi. To a lesser extent, also acts on hypoxanthine (PubMed:9100006, PubMed:3886014). Does not ribophosphorylate adenine (PubMed:3886014). From Esch
   7265..7600    +  CDS            gpt (fragment): XGPT_ECOLI - Also known as gpp, gxu. Experimental evidence at protein level: Swiss-Prot protein existence level 1. Purine salvage pathway enzyme that catalyzes the transfer of the ribosyl-5-phosphate group from 5-phospho-alpha-D-ribose 1- diphosphate (PRPP) to the N9 position of the 6-oxopurines guanine and xanthine to form the corresponding ribonucleotides GMP (guanosine 5'- monophosphate) and XMP (xanthosine 5'-monophosphate), with the release of PPi. To a lesser extent, also acts on hypoxanthine (PubMed:9100006, PubMed:3886014). Does not ribophosphorylate adenine (PubMed:3886014). From Esch
   7695..8000    +  CDS            frsA (fragment): FRSA_ECOLI - Also known as yafA. Experimental evidence at protein level: Swiss-Prot protein existence level 1. Catalyzes the hydrolysis of esters (PubMed:15808744). Displays esterase activity toward pNP-butyrate (PubMed:15808744). May stimulate mixed-acid fermentation by acting as a fermentation/respiration switch that down-regulates respiration and up- regulates fermentation rates (PubMed:15169777). From Escherichia coli (strain K12).
   8004..8078    +  CDS            small t antigen (fragment): SV40 (simian virus 40) small t antigen
   8080..8145    +  intron         small t intron: SV40 (simian virus 40) small t antigen intron
   8275..8295    +  CDS            SV40 NLS: nuclear localization signal of SV40 (simian virus 40) large T antigen
   8614..8697    +  CDS            large T antigen (fragment): large T antigen from SV40 (simian virus 40)
   8720..8854    +  polyA_signal   SV40 poly(A) signal: SV40 polyadenylation signal
   9022..9655    +  LTR            3' LTR: 3' long terminal repeat (LTR) from HIV-1
   9702..9827    +  misc_feature   HIV-1 Ψ: packaging signal of human immunodeficiency virus type 1
   9811..10149   +  CDS            HIV-1 gag (fragment): gag protein from human immunodeficiency virus 1; gag
  10324..10557   +  misc_feature   RRE: The Rev response element (RRE) of HIV-1 allows for Rev-dependent mRNA export from the nucleus to the cytoplasm.
  10934..11034   +  CDS            Rev (fragment): human immunodeficiency virus 1 (HIV-1) Rev protein; rev; enhances nuclear export of unspliced and incompletely spliced viral mRNAs
  11071..11188   +  misc_feature   cPPT/CTS: central polypurine tract and central termination sequence of HIV-1
