[The description below was written by a language model from this plasmid's Addgene catalogue record and pLannotate feature annotations shown in this document.]
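Description:
aTY65_pTRE_Wnt3a_IRES_tagBFP2_WPRE is an 11.2 kb HIV-1-based lentiviral transfer plasmid built on the pHR backbone for inducible expression of mouse Wnt3a together with a blue fluorescent reporter in mammalian cells. In bacteria it replicates from a high-copy ColE1/pUC-type origin and is selected with kanamycin through an aph(3')-Ia KanR gene. The viral portion begins with a full-length HIV-1 LTR in the 5' position (labelled "3' LTR" by the annotation software). This is followed by the Ψ packaging signal with an adjoining gag fragment, the Rev response element for Rev-dependent nuclear export of the genomic RNA, and the cPPT/CTS. It ends with a ΔU3 self-inactivating 3' LTR, which leaves the integrated provirus without LTR promoter activity.

The payload sits between the cPPT and the 3' LTR. A TRE3GV promoter, a third-generation Tet-responsive promoter optimised for retroviral and lentiviral contexts, drives a bicistronic transcript encoding Wnt3a, an EMCV IRES and TagBFP (tagBFP2 according to the plasmid name). A WPRE follows to enhance transcript stability and expression. Because the promoter needs a Tet-type transactivator, which is not encoded on this plasmid, expression depends on supplying that factor separately in the target cells. The IRES-linked BFP marks cells that are producing the secreted canonical Wnt ligand.

Outside the viral cassette, the backbone carries legacy pHR sequences. These include an SV40 promoter with gpt fragments, SV40 small t and large T remnants with a poly(A) signal, and fragments of tetracycline resistance, rop and bom. None of these appears to be a complete functional marker. The associated publication concerns synthetic organizer cells that deliver spatial and biochemical cues to developing tissue, which fits use of this vector to engineer Wnt3a-secreting cells.
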