Addgene plasmid #225349: aTY65_pTRE_Wnt3a_IRES_tagBFP2_WPRE
Purpose: Lentiviral vector for Wnt3a and BFP expression
Depositing lab: Wendell Lim. Depositing organization: University of California, San Francisco (UCSF). Publication: Synthetic organizer cells guide development via spatial and biochemical instructions. Yamada T, Trentesaux C, Brunger JM, Xiao Y, Stevens AJ, Martyn I, Kasparek P, Shroff NP, Aguilar A, Bruneau BG, Boffelli D, Klein OD, Lim WA. Cell. 2024 Dec 11:S0092-8674(24)01323-0. doi: 10.1016/j.cell.2024.11.017. PubMed 39706189.
Backbone
  Vector backbone: pHR
  Vector type: Mammalian Expression, Lentiviral
Growth in bacteria
  Bacterial resistance: Kanamycin, 50 μg/mL
  Growth temperature: 37°C
  Growth strain: NEB Stable
  Copy number: High Copy
Gene/Insert
  Gene/Insert name: Wnt3a
  Species: M. musculus (mouse)
  Entrez Gene: Wnt3a (a.k.a. Wnt-3a, vt)
Resource information
  A portion of this plasmid was derived from a plasmid made by: pHR backbone Addgene plasmid 60906 (Lentiviral backbone pAN2424 - Gift from Andrew Ng from El Samad Lab UCSF – pHR backbone)
Terms and licenses: Academic/Nonprofit Terms; Industry Terms: Not Available to Industry
How to cite: aTY65_pTRE_Wnt3a_IRES_tagBFP2_WPRE was a gift from Wendell Lim (Addgene plasmid # 225349 ; http://n2t.net/addgene:225349 ; RRID:Addgene_225349)
